>Addgene plasmid #92115 | pX330-Flag-dSpCas9-HF1 | addgene full sequence | sequence record 197505 | Addgene NGS Result
CGTTACATAACTTACGGTAAATGGCCCGCCTGGCTGACCGCCCAACGACCCCCGCCCATTGACGTCAATA
GTAACGCCAATAGGGACTTTCCATTGACGTCAATGGGTGGAGTATTTACGGTAAACTGCCCACTTGGCAG
TACATCAAGTGTATCATATGCCAAGTACGCCCCCTATTGACGTCAATGACGGTAAATGGCCCGCCTGGCA
TTGTGCCCAGTACATGACCTTATGGGACTTTCCTACTTGGCAGTACATCTACGTATTAGTCATCGCTATT
ACCATGGTCGAGGTGAGCCCCACGTTCTGCTTCACTCTCCCCATCTCCCCCCCCTCCCCACCCCCAATTT
TGTATTTATTTATTTTTTAATTATTTTGTGCAGCGATGGGGGCGGGGGGGGGGGGGGGGCGCGCGCCAGG
CGGGGCGGGGCGGGGCGAGGGGCGGGGCGGGGCGAGGCGGAGAGGTGCGGCGGCAGCCAATCAGAGCGGC
GCGCTCCGAAAGTTTCCTTTTATGGCGAGGCGGCGGCGGCGGCGGCCCTATAAAAAGCGAAGCGCGCGGC
GGGCGGGAGTCGCTGCGCGCTGCCTTCGCCCCGTGCCCCGCTCCGCCGCCGCCTCGCGCCGCCCGCCCCG
GCTCTGACTGACCGCGTTACTCCCACAGGTGAGCGGGCGGGACGGCCCTTCTCCTCCGGGCTGTAATTAG
CTGAGCAAGAGGTAAGGGTTTAAGGGATGGTTGGTTGGTGGGGTATTAATGTTTAATTACCTGGAGCACC
TGCCTGAAATCACTTTTTTTCAGGTTGGACCGGTGCCACCATGGACTATAAGGACCACGACGGAGACTAC
AAGGATCATGATATTGATTACAAAGACGATGACGATAAGATGGCCCCAAAGAAGAAGCGGAAGGTCGGTA
TCCACGGAGTCCCAGCAGCCGACAAGAAGTACAGCATCGGGCTAGCCATCGGCACCAACTCTGTGGGCTG
GGCCGTGATCACCGACGAGTACAAGGTGCCCAGCAAGAAATTCAAGGTGCTGGGCAACACCGACCGGCAC
AGCATCAAGAAGAACCTGATCGGAGCCCTGCTGTTCGACAGCGGCGAAACAGCCGAGGCCACCCGGCTGA
AGAGAACCGCCAGAAGAAGATACACCAGACGGAAGAACCGGATCTGCTATCTGCAAGAGATCTTCAGCAA
CGAGATGGCCAAGGTGGACGACAGCTTCTTCCACAGACTGGAAGAGTCCTTCCTGGTGGAAGAGGATAAG
AAGCACGAGCGGCACCCCATCTTCGGCAACATCGTGGACGAGGTGGCCTACCACGAGAAGTACCCCACCA
TCTACCACCTGAGAAAGAAACTGGTGGACAGCACCGACAAGGCCGACCTGCGGCTGATCTATCTGGCCCT
GGCCCACATGATCAAGTTCCGGGGCCACTTCCTGATCGAGGGCGACCTGAACCCCGACAACAGCGACGTG
GACAAGCTGTTCATCCAGCTGGTGCAGACCTACAACCAGCTGTTCGAGGAAAACCCCATCAACGCCAGCG
GCGTGGACGCCAAGGCCATCCTGTCTGCCAGACTGAGCAAGAGCAGACGGCTGGAAAATCTGATCGCCCA
GCTGCCCGGCGAGAAGAAGAATGGCCTGTTCGGAAACCTGATTGCCCTGAGCCTGGGCCTGACCCCCAAC
TTCAAGAGCAACTTCGACCTGGCCGAGGATGCCAAACTGCAGCTGAGCAAGGACACCTACGACGACGACC
TGGACAACCTGCTGGCCCAGATCGGCGACCAGTACGCCGACCTGTTTCTGGCCGCCAAGAACCTGTCCGA
CGCCATCCTGCTGAGCGACATCCTGAGAGTGAACACCGAGATCACCAAGGCCCCCCTGAGCGCCTCTATG
ATCAAGAGATACGACGAGCACCACCAGGACCTGACCCTGCTGAAAGCTCTCGTGCGGCAGCAGCTGCCTG
AGAAGTACAAAGAGATTTTCTTCGACCAGAGCAAGAACGGCTACGCCGGCTACATTGACGGCGGAGCCAG
CCAGGAAGAGTTCTACAAGTTCATCAAGCCCATCCTGGAAAAGATGGACGGCACCGAGGAACTGCTCGTG
AAGCTGAACAGAGAGGACCTGCTGCGGAAGCAGCGGACCTTCGACAACGGCAGCATCCCCCACCAGATCC
ACCTGGGAGAGCTGCACGCCATTCTGCGGCGGCAGGAAGATTTTTACCCATTCCTGAAGGACAACCGGGA
AAAGATCGAGAAGATCCTGACCTTCCGCATCCCCTACTACGTGGGCCCTCTGGCCAGGGGAAACAGCAGA
TTCGCCTGGATGACAAGAAAGTCCGAAGAAACGATTACTCCCTGGAATTTTGAGGAAGTTGTCGATAAAG
GTGCGTCAGCTCAATCGTTCATCGAGAGGATGACCGCCTTTGACAAGAATTTACCGAACGAAAAAGTATT
GCCTAAGCACAGTTTACTTTACGAGTATTTCACAGTGTACAATGAACTCACGAAAGTTAAGTATGTCACT
GAGGGCATGCGTAAACCCGCCTTTCTAAGCGGAGAACAGAAGAAAGCAATAGTAGATCTGTTATTCAAGA
CCAACCGCAAAGTGACAGTTAAGCAATTGAAAGAGGACTACTTTAAGAAAATTGAATGCTTCGATTCTGT
CGAGATCTCCGGGGTAGAAGATCGATTTAATGCGTCACTTGGTACGTATCATGACCTCCTAAAGATAATT
AAAGATAAGGACTTCCTGGATAACGAAGAGAATGAAGATATCTTAGAAGATATAGTGTTGACTCTTACCC
TCTTTGAAGATCGGGAAATGATTGAGGAAAGACTAAAAACATACGCTCACCTGTTCGACGATAAGGTTAT
GAAACAGTTAAAGAGGCGTCGCTATACGGGCTGGGGAGCCTTGTCGCGGAAACTTATCAACGGGATAAGA
GACAAGCAAAGTGGTAAAACTATTCTCGATTTTCTAAAGAGCGACGGCTTCGCCAATAGGAACTTTATGG
CCCTGATCCATGATGACTCTTTAACCTTCAAAGAGGATATACAAAAGGCACAGGTTTCCGGACAAGGGGA
CTCATTGCACGAACATATTGCGAATCTTGCTGGTTCGCCAGCCATCAAAAAGGGCATACTCCAGACAGTC
AAAGTAGTGGATGAGCTAGTTAAGGTCATGGGACGTCACAAACCGGAAAACATTGTAATCGAGATGGCAC
GCGAAAATCAAACGACTCAGAAGGGGCAAAAAAACAGTCGAGAGCGGATGAAGAGAATAGAAGAGGGTAT
TAAAGAACTGGGCAGCCAGATCTTAAAGGAGCATCCTGTGGAAAATACCCAATTGCAGAACGAGAAACTT
TACCTCTATTACCTACAAAATGGAAGGGACATGTATGTTGATCAGGAACTGGACATAAACCGTTTATCTG
ATTACGACGTCGATGCGATCGTACCCCAATCCTTTTTGAAGGACGATTCAATCGACAATAAAGTGCTTAC
ACGCTCGGATAAGAACCGAGGGAAAAGTGACAATGTTCCAAGCGAGGAAGTCGTAAAGAAAATGAAGAAC
TATTGGCGGCAGCTCCTAAATGCGAAACTGATAACGCAAAGAAAGTTCGATAACTTAACTAAAGCTGAGA
GGGGTGGCTTGTCTGAACTTGACAAGGCCGGATTTATTAAACGTCAGCTCGTGGAAACCCGCGCCATCAC
AAAGCATGTTGCGCAGATACTAGATTCCCGAATGAATACGAAATACGACGAGAACGATAAGCTGATTCGG
GAAGTCAAAGTAATCACTTTAAAGTCAAAATTGGTGTCGGACTTCAGAAAGGATTTTCAATTCTATAAAG
TTAGGGAGATAAATAACTACCACCATGCGCACGACGCTTATCTTAATGCCGTCGTAGGGACCGCACTCAT
TAAGAAATACCCGAAGCTAGAAAGTGAGTTTGTGTATGGTGATTACAAAGTTTATGACGTCCGTAAGATG
ATCGCGAAAAGCGAACAGGAGATAGGCAAGGCTACAGCCAAATACTTCTTTTATTCTAACATTATGAATT
TCTTTAAGACGGAAATCACTCTGGCAAACGGAGAGATACGCAAACGACCTTTAATTGAAACCAATGGGGA
GACAGGTGAAATCGTATGGGATAAGGGCCGGGACTTCGCGACGGTGAGAAAAGTTTTGTCCATGCCCCAA
GTCAACATAGTAAAGAAAACTGAGGTGCAGACCGGAGGGTTTTCAAAGGAATCGATTCTTCCAAAAAGGA
ATAGTGATAAGCTCATCGCTCGTAAAAAGGACTGGGACCCGAAAAAGTACGGTGGCTTCGATAGCCCTAC
AGTTGCCTATTCTGTCCTAGTAGTGGCAAAAGTTGAGAAGGGAAAATCCAAGAAACTGAAGTCAGTCAAA
GAATTATTGGGGATAACGATTATGGAGCGCTCGTCTTTTGAAAAGAACCCCATCGACTTCCTTGAGGCGA
AAGGTTACAAGGAAGTAAAAAAGGATCTCATAATTAAACTACCAAAGTATAGTCTGTTTGAGTTAGAAAA
TGGCCGAAAACGGATGTTGGCTAGCGCCGGAGAGCTTCAAAAGGGGAACGAACTCGCACTACCGTCTAAA
TACGTGAATTTCCTGTATTTAGCGTCCCATTACGAGAAGTTGAAAGGTTCACCTGAAGATAACGAACAGA
AGCAACTTTTTGTTGAGCAGCACAAACATTATCTCGACGAAATCATAGAGCAAATTTCGGAATTCAGTAA
GAGAGTCATCCTAGCTGATGCCAATCTGGACAAAGTATTAAGCGCATACAACAAGCACAGGGATAAACCC
ATACGTGAGCAGGCGGAAAATATTATCCATTTGTTTACTCTTACCAACCTCGGCGCTCCAGCCGCATTCA
AGTATTTTGACACAACGATAGATCGCAAACGATACACTTCTACCAAGGAGGTGCTAGACGCGACACTGAT
TCACCAATCCATCACGGGATTATATGAAACTCGGATAGATTTGTCACAGCTTGGGGGTGACAAAAGGCCG
GCGGCCACGAAAAAGGCCGGCCAGGCAAAAAAGAAAAAGTAAGAATTCCTAGAGCTCGCTGATCAGCCTC
GACTGTGCCTTCTAGTTGCCAGCCATCTGTTGTTTGCCCCTCCCCCGTGCCTTCCTTGACCCTGGAAGGT
GCCACTCCCACTGTCCTTTCCTAATAAAATGAGGAAATTGCATCGCATTGTCTGAGTAGGTGTCATTCTA
TTCTGGGGGGTGGGGTGGGGCAGGACAGCAAGGGGGAGGATTGGGAAGAGAATAGCAGGCATGCTGGGGA
GCGGCCGCAGGAACCCCTAGTGATGGAGTTGGCCACTCCCTCTCTGCGCGCTCGCTCGCTCACTGAGGCC
GGGCGACCAAAGGTCGCCCGACGCCCGGGCTTTGCCCGGGCGGCCTCAGTGAGCGAGCGAGCGCGCAGCT
GCCTGCAGGGGCGCCTGATGCGGTATTTTCTCCTTACGCATCTGTGCGGTATTTCACACCGCATA
[95 nt withheld, positions 5526-5620]
T
[46 nt withheld, positions 5622-5667]
C
[141 nt withheld, positions 5669-5809]
CCTTTGACGTTGGAGTCCACGTTCTTT
[37 nt withheld, positions 5837-5873]
ACTCTATCTCGGGCTATTCTTTTGATTTATAAGGGATTTTGCCGATTTCGGTCTATTGGTTAAAAAATGA
GCTGATTTAACAAAAATTTAACGCGAATTTTAACAAAATATTAACGTTTACAATTTTATGGTGCACTCTC
AGTACAATCTGCTCTGATGCCGCATAGTTAAGCCAGCCCCGACACCCGCCAACACCCGCTGACGCGCCCT
GACGGGCTTGTCTGCTCCCGGCATCCGCTTACAGACAAGCTGTGACCGTCTCCGGGAGCTGCATGTGTCA
GAGGTTTTCACCGTCATCACCGAAACGCGCGAGACGAAAGGGCCTCGTGATACGCCTATTTTTATAGGTT
AATGTCATGATAATAATGGTTTCTTAGACGTCAGGTGGCACTTTTCGGGGAAATGTGCGCGGAACCCCTA
TTTGTTTATTTTTCTAAATACATTCAAATATGTATCCGCTCATGAGACAATAACCCTGATAAATGCTTCA
ATAATATTGAAAAAGGAAGAGTATGAGTATTCAACATTTCCGTGTCGCCCTTATTCCCTTTTTTGCGGCA
TTTTGCCTTCCTGTTTTTGCTCACCCAGAAACGCTGGTGAAAGTAAAAGATGCTGAAGATCAGTTGGGTG
CACGAGTGGGTTACATCGAACTGGATCTCAACAGCGGTAAGATCCTTGAGAGTTTTCGCCCCGAAGAACG
TTTTCCAATGATGAGCACTTTTAAAGTTCTGCTATGTGGCGCGGTATTATCCCGTATTGACGCCGGGCAA
GAGCAACTCGGTCGCCGCATACACTATTCTCAGAATGACTTGGTTGAGTACTCACCAGTCACAGAAAAGC
ATCTTACGGATGGCATGACAGTAAGAGAATTATGCAGTGCTGCCATAACCATGAGTGATAACACTGCGGC
CAACTTACTTCTGACAACGATCGGAGGACCGAAGGAGCTAACCGCTTTTTTGCACAACATGGGGGATCAT
GTAACTCGCCTTGATCGTTGGGAACCGGAGCTGAATGAAGCCATACCAAACGACGAGCGTGACACCACGA
TGCCTGTAGCAATGGCAACAACGTTGCGCAAACTATTAACTGGCGAACTACTTACTCTAGCTTCCCGGCA
ACAATTAATAGACTGGATGGAGGCGGATAAAGTTGCAGGACCACTTCTGCGCTCGGCCCTTCCGGCTGGC
TGGTTTATTGCTGATAAATCTGGAGCCGGTGAGCGTGGAAGCCGCGGTATCATTGCAGCACTGGGGCCAG
ATGGTAAGCCCTCCCGTATCGTAGTTATCTACACGACGGGGAGTCAGGCAACTATGGATGAACGAAATAG
ACAGATCGCTGAGATAGGTGCCTCACTGATTAAGCATTGGTAACTGTCAGACCAAGTTTACTCATATATA
CTTTAGATTGATTTAAAACTTCATTTTTAATTTAAAAGGATCTAGGTGAAGATCCTTTTTGATAATCTCA
TGACCAAAATCCCTTAACGTGAGTTTTCGTTCCACTGAGCGTCAGACCCCGTAGAAAAGATCAAAGGATC
TTCTTGAGATCCTTTTTTTCTGCGCGTAATCTGCTGCTTGCAAACAAAAAAACCACCGCTACCAGCGGTG
GTTTGTTTGCCGGATCAAGAGCTACCAACTCTTTTTCCGAAGGTAACTGGCTTCAGCAGAGCGCAGATAC
CAAATACTGTTCTTCTAGTGTAGCCGTAGTTAGGCCACCACTTCAAGAACTCTGTAGCACCGCCTACATA
CCTCGCTCTGCTAATCCTGTTACCAGTGGCTGCTGCCAGTGGCGATAAGTCGTGTCTTACCGGGTTGGAC
TCAAGACGATAGTTACCGGATAAGGCGCAGCGGTCGGGCTGAACGGGGGGTTCGTGCACACAGCCCAGCT
TGGAGCGAACGACCTACACCGAACTGAGATACCTACAGCGTGAGCTATGAGAAAGCGCCACGCTTCCCGA
AGGGAGAAAGGCGGACAGGTATCCGGTAAGCGGCAGGGTCGGAACAGGAGAGCGCACGAGGGAGCTTCCA
GGGGGAAACGCCTGGTATCTTTATAGTCCTGTCGGGTTTCGCCACCTCTGACTTGAGCGTCGATTTTTGT
GATGCTCGTCAGGGGGGCGGAGCCTATGGAAAAACGCCAGCAACGCGGCCTTTTTACGGTTCCTGGCCTT
TTGCTGGCCTTTTGCTCACATGCTAGAGGTACC
Features (pLannotate 1.2.2; 14 found; start..end, strand, type, name):
      1..286     +  enhancer       CMV enhancer: human cytomegalovirus immediate early enhancer; contains an 18-bp deletion relative to the standard CMV enhancer
    288..565     +  promoter       chicken β-actin promoter: No description available
    566..793     +  intron         hybrid intron: hybrid between chicken β-actin (CBA) and minute virus of mice (MMV) introns (Gray et al., 2011)
    931..5031    +  CDS            cas9: CAS9_STRP1 - Also known as csn1 From Streptococcus pyogenes serotype M1.
   5032..5079    +  CDS            nucleoplasmin NLS: bipartite nuclear localization signal from nucleoplasmin
   5113..5224    +  polyA_signal   bGH poly(A) signal: bovine growth hormone polyadenylation signal
   5329..5469    +  repeat_region  AAV2 ITR: inverted terminal repeat of adeno-associated virus serotype 2 inverted
   5474..5525    -  misc_feature   bom (fragment): basis of mobility region from pBR322
   5544..5999    +  rep_origin     f1 ori (sequence partly withheld): f1 bacteriophage origin of replication; arrow indicates direction of (+) strand synthesis
   6000..6049    -  misc_feature   bom (fragment): basis of mobility region from pBR322
   6151..6186    -  CDS            rop (fragment): Rop protein, which maintains plasmids at low copy number; rop
   6281..6385    +  promoter       AmpR promoter: bla
   6386..7246    +  CDS            AmpR: β-lactamase; bla; confers resistance to ampicillin, carbenicillin, and related antibiotics
   7417..8005    +  rep_origin     ori: high-copy-number ColE1/pMB1/pBR322/pUC origin of replication
