[The description below was written by a language model from this plasmid's Addgene catalogue record and pLannotate feature annotations shown in this document.]
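Description:
pX330-Flag-dSpCas9-HF1 is a roughly 8.1 kb mammalian expression plasmid built on a pX330-like CRISPR backbone from which the U6-sgRNA cassette has been removed, so it supplies only the Cas9 protein and any guide RNA must come from a separate construct. In bacteria it is maintained at high copy through a ColE1/pUC-type origin and selected with ampicillin via the β-lactamase gene. The backbone also carries an f1 phage origin, short bom and rop fragments, and a single annotated AAV2 inverted terminal repeat downstream of the expression cassette, a leftover backbone element rather than a functional pair for AAV packaging.

The payload is a human codon-optimised Streptococcus pyogenes Cas9 driven by the Cbh promoter, which appears in the feature table as a CMV enhancer, chicken β-actin promoter and hybrid CBA/MVM intron. The open reading frame carries an N-terminal 3xFLAG tag and nuclear localisation signal according to the catalogue record (these are not individually annotated, but the gap before the cas9 feature is consistent with them), a C-terminal bipartite nucleoplasmin NLS, and ends with a bovine growth hormone polyadenylation signal. The protein combines two sets of substitutions. D10A and H840A inactivate the RuvC and HNH nuclease domains to give catalytically dead Cas9, while N497A, R661A, Q695A and Q926A are the SpCas9-HF1 high-fidelity changes that reduce non-specific DNA contacts. The result is a nuclear, FLAG-detectable, DNA-binding but non-cleaving high-fidelity Cas9. It was deposited in connection with work comparing enhanced and high-fidelity SpCas9 variants for specificity and cleavage; the record does not spell out its specific role beyond expression of the inactive protein.
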