Addgene plasmid #92115: pX330-Flag-dSpCas9-HF1
Purpose: Expression plasmid for human codon-optimized dead/inactive high-fidelity SpCas9-HF1 (without U6-sgRNA coding sequence)
Depositing lab: Ervin Welker. Depositing organization: HUN-REN Biological Research Centre Szeged (HUN-REN Szegedi Biológiai Kutatóközpont). Publication: Crossing enhanced and high fidelity SpCas9 nucleases to optimize specificity and cleavage. Kulcsar PI, Talas A, Huszar K, Ligeti Z, Toth E, Weinhardt N, Fodor E, Welker E. Genome Biol. 2017 Oct 6;18(1):190. doi: 10.1186/s13059-017-1318-8. PubMed 28985763.
Backbone
  Vector backbone: pX330-like (without U6-sgRNA coding sequence)
  Total vector size (bp): 8077
  Vector type: Mammalian Expression, CRISPR
Growth in bacteria
  Bacterial resistance: Ampicillin, 100 μg/mL
  Growth temperature: 37°C
  Growth strain: NEB Stable
  Copy number: High Copy
Gene/Insert
  Gene/Insert name: dead/inactive SpCas9-HF1 with FLAG tag
  Species: S. pyogenes
  Insert size (bp): 4272
  Mutation: D10A, N497A, R661A, Q695A, H840A, Q926A
  Promoter: Cbh
  Tag / fusion protein: 3xFLAG (N terminal on insert); NLS (N terminal on insert); NLS (C terminal on insert)
  Cloning method: Unknown
  Sequencing primers: 5′ gggtggagtatttacggtaaactgcccacttgg; 3′ CGGCGTACTGGTCGCCGATC
Terms and licenses: Academic/Nonprofit Terms; Industry Terms: Not Available to Industry
Depositor comments: Alternate plasmid name: pCbh-3xFLAG-NLS-dSpCas9-HF1-NLS (without U6-sgRNA coding sequence). For detailed information and plasmid usage, please see the associated publication.
How to cite: pX330-Flag-dSpCas9-HF1 was a gift from Ervin Welker (Addgene plasmid # 92115 ; http://n2t.net/addgene:92115 ; RRID:Addgene_92115)
