>Addgene plasmid #92115 | pX330-Flag-dSpCas9-HF1 | depositor partial sequence | sequence record 177902 | pX330-Flag-dSpCas9-HF1 ORF
ATGGACTATAAGGACCACGACGGAGACTACAAGGATCATGATATTGATTACAAAGACGATGACGATAAGA
TGGCCCCAAAGAAGAAGCGGAAGGTCGGTATCCACGGAGTCCCAGCAGCCGACAAGAAGTACAGCATCGG
GCTAGCCATCGGCACCAACTCTGTGGGCTGGGCCGTGATCACCGACGAGTACAAGGTGCCCAGCAAGAAA
TTCAAGGTGCTGGGCAACACCGACCGGCACAGCATCAAGAAGAACCTGATCGGAGCCCTGCTGTTCGACA
GCGGCGAAACAGCCGAGGCCACCCGGCTGAAGAGAACCGCCAGAAGAAGATACACCAGACGGAAGAACCG
GATCTGCTATCTGCAAGAGATCTTCAGCAACGAGATGGCCAAGGTGGACGACAGCTTCTTCCACAGACTG
GAAGAGTCCTTCCTGGTGGAAGAGGATAAGAAGCACGAGCGGCACCCCATCTTCGGCAACATCGTGGACG
AGGTGGCCTACCACGAGAAGTACCCCACCATCTACCACCTGAGAAAGAAACTGGTGGACAGCACCGACAA
GGCCGACCTGCGGCTGATCTATCTGGCCCTGGCCCACATGATCAAGTTCCGGGGCCACTTCCTGATCGAG
GGCGACCTGAACCCCGACAACAGCGACGTGGACAAGCTGTTCATCCAGCTGGTGCAGACCTACAACCAGC
TGTTCGAGGAAAACCCCATCAACGCCAGCGGCGTGGACGCCAAGGCCATCCTGTCTGCCAGACTGAGCAA
GAGCAGACGGCTGGAAAATCTGATCGCCCAGCTGCCCGGCGAGAAGAAGAATGGCCTGTTCGGAAACCTG
ATTGCCCTGAGCCTGGGCCTGACCCCCAACTTCAAGAGCAACTTCGACCTGGCCGAGGATGCCAAACTGC
AGCTGAGCAAGGACACCTACGACGACGACCTGGACAACCTGCTGGCCCAGATCGGCGACCAGTACGCCGA
CCTGTTTCTGGCCGCCAAGAACCTGTCCGACGCCATCCTGCTGAGCGACATCCTGAGAGTGAACACCGAG
ATCACCAAGGCCCCCCTGAGCGCCTCTATGATCAAGAGATACGACGAGCACCACCAGGACCTGACCCTGC
TGAAAGCTCTCGTGCGGCAGCAGCTGCCTGAGAAGTACAAAGAGATTTTCTTCGACCAGAGCAAGAACGG
CTACGCCGGCTACATTGACGGCGGAGCCAGCCAGGAAGAGTTCTACAAGTTCATCAAGCCCATCCTGGAA
AAGATGGACGGCACCGAGGAACTGCTCGTGAAGCTGAACAGAGAGGACCTGCTGCGGAAGCAGCGGACCT
TCGACAACGGCAGCATCCCCCACCAGATCCACCTGGGAGAGCTGCACGCCATTCTGCGGCGGCAGGAAGA
TTTTTACCCATTCCTGAAGGACAACCGGGAAAAGATCGAGAAGATCCTGACCTTCCGCATCCCCTACTAC
GTGGGCCCTCTGGCCAGGGGAAACAGCAGATTCGCCTGGATGACAAGAAAGTCCGAAGAAACGATTACTC
CCTGGAATTTTGAGGAAGTTGTCGATAAAGGTGCGTCAGCTCAATCGTTCATCGAGAGGATGACCGCCTT
TGACAAGAATTTACCGAACGAAAAAGTATTGCCTAAGCACAGTTTACTTTACGAGTATTTCACAGTGTAC
AATGAACTCACGAAAGTTAAGTATGTCACTGAGGGCATGCGTAAACCCGCCTTTCTAAGCGGAGAACAGA
AGAAAGCAATAGTAGATCTGTTATTCAAGACCAACCGCAAAGTGACAGTTAAGCAATTGAAAGAGGACTA
CTTTAAGAAAATTGAATGCTTCGATTCTGTCGAGATCTCCGGGGTAGAAGATCGATTTAATGCGTCACTT
GGTACGTATCATGACCTCCTAAAGATAATTAAAGATAAGGACTTCCTGGATAACGAAGAGAATGAAGATA
TCTTAGAAGATATAGTGTTGACTCTTACCCTCTTTGAAGATCGGGAAATGATTGAGGAAAGACTAAAAAC
ATACGCTCACCTGTTCGACGATAAGGTTATGAAACAGTTAAAGAGGCGTCGCTATACGGGCTGGGGAGCC
TTGTCGCGGAAACTTATCAACGGGATAAGAGACAAGCAAAGTGGTAAAACTATTCTCGATTTTCTAAAGA
GCGACGGCTTCGCCAATAGGAACTTTATGGCCCTGATCCATGATGACTCTTTAACCTTCAAAGAGGATAT
ACAAAAGGCACAGGTTTCCGGACAAGGGGACTCATTGCACGAACATATTGCGAATCTTGCTGGTTCGCCA
GCCATCAAAAAGGGCATACTCCAGACAGTCAAAGTAGTGGATGAGCTAGTTAAGGTCATGGGACGTCACA
AACCGGAAAACATTGTAATCGAGATGGCACGCGAAAATCAAACGACTCAGAAGGGGCAAAAAAACAGTCG
AGAGCGGATGAAGAGAATAGAAGAGGGTATTAAAGAACTGGGCAGCCAGATCTTAAAGGAGCATCCTGTG
GAAAATACCCAATTGCAGAACGAGAAACTTTACCTCTATTACCTACAAAATGGAAGGGACATGTATGTTG
ATCAGGAACTGGACATAAACCGTTTATCTGATTACGACGTCGATGCGATCGTACCCCAATCCTTTTTGAA
GGACGATTCAATCGACAATAAAGTGCTTACACGCTCGGATAAGAACCGAGGGAAAAGTGACAATGTTCCA
AGCGAGGAAGTCGTAAAGAAAATGAAGAACTATTGGCGGCAGCTCCTAAATGCGAAACTGATAACGCAAA
GAAAGTTCGATAACTTAACTAAAGCTGAGAGGGGTGGCTTGTCTGAACTTGACAAGGCCGGATTTATTAA
ACGTCAGCTCGTGGAAACCCGCGCCATCACAAAGCATGTTGCGCAGATACTAGATTCCCGAATGAATACG
AAATACGACGAGAACGATAAGCTGATTCGGGAAGTCAAAGTAATCACTTTAAAGTCAAAATTGGTGTCGG
ACTTCAGAAAGGATTTTCAATTCTATAAAGTTAGGGAGATAAATAACTACCACCATGCGCACGACGCTTA
TCTTAATGCCGTCGTAGGGACCGCACTCATTAAGAAATACCCGAAGCTAGAAAGTGAGTTTGTGTATGGT
GATTACAAAGTTTATGACGTCCGTAAGATGATCGCGAAAAGCGAACAGGAGATAGGCAAGGCTACAGCCA
AATACTTCTTTTATTCTAACATTATGAATTTCTTTAAGACGGAAATCACTCTGGCAAACGGAGAGATACG
CAAACGACCTTTAATTGAAACCAATGGGGAGACAGGTGAAATCGTATGGGATAAGGGCCGGGACTTCGCG
ACGGTGAGAAAAGTTTTGTCCATGCCCCAAGTCAACATAGTAAAGAAAACTGAGGTGCAGACCGGAGGGT
TTTCAAAGGAATCGATTCTTCCAAAAAGGAATAGTGATAAGCTCATCGCTCGTAAAAAGGACTGGGACCC
GAAAAAGTACGGTGGCTTCGATAGCCCTACAGTTGCCTATTCTGTCCTAGTAGTGGCAAAAGTTGAGAAG
GGAAAATCCAAGAAACTGAAGTCAGTCAAAGAATTATTGGGGATAACGATTATGGAGCGCTCGTCTTTTG
AAAAGAACCCCATCGACTTCCTTGAGGCGAAAGGTTACAAGGAAGTAAAAAAGGATCTCATAATTAAACT
ACCAAAGTATAGTCTGTTTGAGTTAGAAAATGGCCGAAAACGGATGTTGGCTAGCGCCGGAGAGCTTCAA
AAGGGGAACGAACTCGCACTACCGTCTAAATACGTGAATTTCCTGTATTTAGCGTCCCATTACGAGAAGT
TGAAAGGTTCACCTGAAGATAACGAACAGAAGCAACTTTTTGTTGAGCAGCACAAACATTATCTCGACGA
AATCATAGAGCAAATTTCGGAATTCAGTAAGAGAGTCATCCTAGCTGATGCCAATCTGGACAAAGTATTA
AGCGCATACAACAAGCACAGGGATAAACCCATACGTGAGCAGGCGGAAAATATTATCCATTTGTTTACTC
TTACCAACCTCGGCGCTCCAGCCGCATTCAAGTATTTTGACACAACGATAGATCGCAAACGATACACTTC
TACCAAGGAGGTGCTAGACGCGACACTGATTCACCAATCCATCACGGGATTATATGAAACTCGGATAGAT
TTGTCACAGCTTGGGGGTGACAAAAGGCCGGCGGCCACGAAAAAGGCCGGCCAGGCAAAAAAGAAAAAGT
AA
